Addgene plasmid #127937: PinaA-cfp
Purpose: CFP fluorescent reporter for InaA
Depositing lab: Mary Dunlop. Depositing organization: Boston University Main Campus. Publication: Forecasting cell fate during antibiotic exposure using stochastic gene expression. Rossi NA, El Meouche I, Dunlop MJ. Commun Biol. 2019 Jul 11;2:259. doi: 10.1038/s42003-019-0509-0. eCollection 2019. PubMed 31312728.
Backbone
  Vector backbone: low-copy (SC101) origin vector pBbS5k
  Vector type: Bacterial Expression
Growth in bacteria
  Bacterial resistance: Kanamycin, 50 μg/mL
  Growth temperature: 37°C
  Growth strain: MG1655
  Copy number: Low Copy
Gene/Insert
  Gene/Insert name: PinaA-cfp
  Cloning method: Gibson Cloning
Terms and licenses: Academic/Nonprofit Terms; Industry Terms: Not Available to Industry
How to cite: PinaA-cfp was a gift from Mary Dunlop (Addgene plasmid # 127937 ; http://n2t.net/addgene:127937 ; RRID:Addgene_127937)
