[The description below was written by a language model from this plasmid's Addgene catalogue record and pLannotate feature annotations shown in this document.]
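Description:
PinaA-cfp is a low-copy bacterial transcriptional reporter plasmid built on pBbS5k, a vector that replicates from the pSC101 origin. The feature table shows the pSC101 ori together with the Rep101 (RepA) protein it requires for replication, which keeps copy number low and limits the burden and titration effects that a promoter reporter can impose on the cell. Selection is by kanamycin through the neo/nptII aminoglycoside phosphotransferase gene, followed by a lambda t0 terminator. The short tnpA fragment next to the resistance gene is probably residual Tn5-derived sequence carried along with the kanamycin cassette rather than a functional transposase. The sequenced record is about 4.5 kb, and the plasmid is listed as maintained in E. coli MG1655.

The payload, assembled by Gibson cloning, places a cyan fluorescent protein under the control of the inaA promoter, so that fluorescence reports inaA promoter activity. The CFP coding sequence is annotated as mCerulean, a monomeric Aequorea-derived cyan variant, and it is followed by tandem rrnB T1 and T7Te terminators that insulate the reporter from downstream sequence. The promoter itself is not annotated as a distinct feature. It presumably lies in the unannotated stretch upstream of mCerulean, where the software picked up a small yfaH fragment and a CAP binding site, although the record does not define the promoter boundaries.

The associated publication concerns forecasting cell fate during antibiotic exposure from stochastic gene expression. This fits use of the construct for monitoring cell-to-cell variability in inaA expression by fluorescence in live bacteria.
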