Features (pLannotate 1.2.2; 10 found; start..end, strand, type, name):
    690..724     -  terminator     lambda t0 terminator: minimal transcription terminator from phage lambda (Scholtissek and Grosse, 1987)
    808..1599    -  CDS            neo: KKA2_KLEPN - Also known as kan, nptII. Experimental evidence at protein level: Swiss-Prot protein existence level 1. Resistance to kanamycin, neomycin, paromomycin, ribostamycin, butirosin and gentamicin B. From Klebsiella pneumoniae.
   1631..1735    -  CDS            tnpA (fragment): TN5P_ECOLX - Also known as tnp. Experimental evidence at protein level: Swiss-Prot protein existence level 1. Mediates transposition of transposon Tn5 by a 'cut and paste' mechanism. First, the monomeric transposase binds the 19 bp inverted DNA repeats flanking the transposon. Then, dimerization of the DNA- bound transposase creates a synaptic DNA complex. After nicking of the first DNA strand, excision of the transposon proceeds through a series of intermediates. The transposase then mediates the insertion of the transposon at a new site by strand transfer. The activity of the wild- type tran
   1750..1771    -  protein_bind   CAP binding site: CAP binding activates transcription in the presence of cAMP. E. coli catabolite activator protein
   1785..1847    -  CDS            yfaH (fragment): YFAH_ECOLI - Protein uncertain: Swiss-Prot protein existence level 5. From Escherichia coli (strain K12).
   2086..2796    +  CDS            mCerulean: mCerulean is a basic (constitutively fluorescent) cyan fluorescent protein published in 2005, derived from Aequorea victoria. It is reported to be a very rapidly-maturing monomer.
   2835..2906    +  terminator     rrnB T1 terminator: transcription terminator T1 from the E. coli rrnB gene
   2922..2949    +  terminator     T7Te terminator: phage T7 early transcription terminator
   3480..4430    -  CDS            Rep101: RepA protein needed for replication with the pSC101 origin; rep101
   4478..188     -  rep_origin     pSC101 ori (across the origin): low-copy replication origin that requires the Rep101 protein
>Addgene plasmid #127937 | PinaA-cfp | addgene full sequence | sequence record 252214 | Addgene NGS Result
GGTGATCTGGGTATCTGTAAATTCTGCTAGACCTTTGCTGGAAAACTTGTAAATTCTGCTAGACCCTCTG
TAAATTCCGCTAGACCTTTGTGTGTTTTTTTTGTTTATATTCAAGTGGTTATAATTTATAGAATAAAGAA
AGAATAAAAAAAGATAAAAAGAATAGATCCCAGCCCTGTGTATAACTCACTACTTTAGTCAGTTCCGCAG
TATTACAAAAGGATGTCGCAAACGCTGTTTGCTCCTCTACAAAACAGACCTTAAAACCCTAAAGGCTTAA
GTAGCACCCTCGCAAGCTCGAGCAAATCGCTGAATATTCCTTTTGTCTCCGACCATCAGGCACCTGAGTC
GCTGTCTTTTTCGTGACATTCAGTTCGCTGCGCTCACGGCTCTGGCAGTGAATGGGGGTAAATGGCACTA
CAGGCGCCTTTTATGGATTCATGCAAGGAAACTACCCATAATACAAGAAAAGCCCGTCACGGGCTTCTCA
GGGCGTTTTATGGCGGGTCTGCTATGTGGTGCTATCTGACTTTTTGCTGTTCAGCAGTTCCTGCCCTCTG
ATTTTCCAGTCTGACCACTTCGGATTATCCCGTGACAGGTCATTCAGACTGGCTAATGCACCCAGTAAGG
CAGCGGTATCATCAACAGGCTTACCCGTCTTACTGTCCCTAGTGCTTGGATTCTCACCAATAAAAAACGC
CCGGCGGCAACCGAGCGTTCTGAACAAATCCAGATGGAGTTCTGAGGTCATTACTGGATATATCAACAGG
AGTCCAAGCGAGCTCTCGAACCCCAGAGTCCCGCTCAGAAGAACTCGTCAAGAAGGCGATAGAAGGCGAT
GCGCTGCGAATCGGGAGCGGCGATACCGTAAAGCACGAGGAAGCGGTCAGCCCATTCGCCGCCAAGCTCT
TCAGCAATATCACGGGTAGCCAACGCTATGTCCTGATAGCGGTCCGCCACACCCAGCCGGCCACAGTCGA
TGAATCCAGAAAAGCGGCCATTTTCCACCATGATATTCGGCAAGCAGGCATCGCCATGGGTCACGACGAG
ATCCTCGCCGTCGGGCATGCGCGCCTTGAGCCTGGCGAACAGTTCGGCTGGCGCGAGCCCCTGATGCTCT
TCGTCCAGATCATCCTGATCGACAAGACCGGCTTCCATCCGAGTACGTGCTCGCTCGATGCGATGTTTCG
CTTGGTGGTCGAATGGGCAGGTAGCCGGATCAAGCGTATGCAGCCGCCGCATTGCATCAGCCATGATGGA
TACTTTCTCGGCAGGAGCAAGGTGAGATGACAGGAGATCCTGCCCCGGCACTTCGCCCAATAGCAGCCAG
TCCCTTCCCGCTTCAGTGACAACGTCGAGCACAGCTGCGCAAGGAACGCCCGTCGTGGCCAGCCACGATA
GCCGCGCTGCCTCGTCCTGCAGTTCATTCAGGGCACCGGACAGGTCGGTCTTGACAAAAAGAACCGGGCG
CCCCTGCGCTGACAGCCGGAACACGGCGGCATCAGAGCAGCCGATTGTCTGTTGTGCCCAGTCATAGCCG
AATAGCCTCTCCACCCAAGCGGCCGGAGAACCTGCGTGCAATCCATCTTGTTCAATCATGCGAAACGATC
CTCATCCTGTCTCTTGATCAGATCATGATCCCCTGCGCCATCAGATCCTTGGCGGCAAGAAAGCCATCCA
GTTTACTTTGCAGGGCTTCCCAACCTTACCAGAGGGCGCCCCAGCTGGCAATTCCGACGTCGGTGCCTAA
TGAGTGAGCTAACTTACATTAATTGCGTTGCGCCAATGCTTTTCAGCGTTAACTCTGGTTGTAAGGCGAT
GCCTAATCCCTGTCGAATAAAATTCATCGCTGTATCCGCCTGATTAAATTCACATTTTATCTGCTGGGCG
CACTATTAGTGGTAGTGGCTGGTGGAATCTATGCGCTGCAAATGAAGGGTAAAAGCGGTGTCAAGCTAGT
AGTGGCAAAAGAAATTCATTAATACGACACGTTTCATTAAGATTTTCCTCAGGTAACCACCTATAGTCAT
TGTCGTGGATCCTTAACTTTAAAGAGGAGAAAGGTACCGCATGACTAGCAAAAGAAGCAAAGGTGAAGAA
CTGTTCACTGGTGTTGTTCCAATTCTGGTTGAACTGGATGGTGATGTTAATGGTCACAAATTTTCTGTCT
CTGGTGAGGGTGAAGGTGATGCAACCTACGGTAAACTGACCCTGAAATTTATTTGCACTACTGGTAAACT
GCCTGTTCCGTGGCCAACCCTGGTCACTACTCTGACTTGGGGTGTTCAATGCTTTGCTCGTTACCCAGAT
CACATGAAACAGCATGACTTTTTCAAGTCTGCCATGCCGGAAGGTTATGTTCAGGAACGTACTATCTTTT
TCAAAGATGACGGTAACTACAAGACCCGTGCTGAAGTCAAGTTTGAAGGTGATACCCTGGTTAATCGTAT
CGAGCTGAAAGGTATTGATTTTAAAGAAGATGGTAACATTCTGGGTCACAAACTGGAATACAACGCTATT
TCTGATAATGTATACATCACTGCTGACAAACAAAAGAATGGTATCAAAGCTAATTTCAAAATTCGTCACA
ACATTGAAGATGGTAGCGTTCAACTGGCAGACCATTATCAACAAAATACTCCAATTGGCGATGGCCCTGT
CCTGCTGCCAGACAACCATTACCTGTCCACCCAATCTCGTCTGTCTAAAGATCCGAACGAAAAGCGCGAT
CACATGGTCCTGCTGGAGTTTGTAACCGCTGCTGGTATTACCCTGGGCATGGATGAACTGTATAAATAAT
AGGGATCCAAACTCGAGTAAGGATCTCCAGGCATCAAATAAAACGAAAGGCTCAGTCGAAAGACTGGGCC
TTTCGTTTTATCTGTTGTTTGTCGGTGAACGCTCTCTACTAGAGTCACACTGGCTCACCTTCGGGTGGGC
CTTTCTGCGTTTATACCTAGGGTACGGGTTTTGCTGCCCGCAAACGGGCTGTTCTGGTGTTGCTAGTTTG
TTATCAGAATCGCAGATCCGGCTTCAGCCGGTTTGCCGGCTGAAAGCGCTATTTCTTCCAGAATTGCCAT
GATTTTTTCCCCACGGGAGGCGTCACTGGCTCCCGTGTTGTCGGCAGCTTTGATTCGATAAGCAGCATCG
CCTGTTTCAGGCTGTCTATGTGTGACTGTTGAGCTGTAACAAGTTGTCTCAGGTGTTCAATTTCATGTTC
TAGTTGCTTTGTTTTACTGGTTTCACCTGTTCTATTAGGTGTTACATGCTGTTCATCTGTTACATTGTCG
ATCTGTTCATGGTGAACAGCTTTGAATGCACCAAAAACTCGTAAAAGCTCTGATGTATCTATCTTTTTTA
CACCGTTTTCATCTGTGCATATGGACAGTTTTCCCTTTGATATGTAACGGTGAACAGTTGTTCTACTTTT
GTTTGTTAGTCTTGATGCTTCACTGATAGATACAAGAGCCATAAGAACCTCAGATCCTTCCGTATTTAGC
CAGTATGTTCTCTAGTGTGGTTCGTTGTTTTTGCGTGAGCCATGAGAACGAACCATTGAGATCATACTTA
CTTTGCATGTCACTCAAAAATTTTGCCTCAAAACTGGTGAGCTGAATTTTTGCAGTTAAAGCATCGTGTA
GTGTTTTTCTTAGTCCGTTATGTAGGTAGGAATCTGATGTAATGGTTGTTGGTATTTTGTCACCATTCAT
TTTTATCTGGTTGTTCTCAAGTTCGGTTACGAGATCCATTTGTCTATCTAGTTCAACTTGGAAAATCAAC
GTATCAGTCGGGCGGCCTCGCTTATCAACCACCAATTTCATATTGCTGTAAGTGTTTAAATCTTTACTTA
TTGGTTTCAAAACCCATTGGTTAAGCCTTTTAAACTCATGGTAGTTATTTTCAAGCATTAACATGAACTT
AAATTCATCAAGGCTAATCTCTATATTTGCCTTGTGAGTTTTCTTTTGTGTTAGTTCTTTTAATAACCAC
TCATAAATCCTCATAGAGTATTTGTTTTCAAAAGACTTAACATGTTCCAGATTATATTTTATGAATTTTT
TTAACTGGAAAAGATAAGGCAATATCTCTTCACTAAAAACTAATTCTAATTTTTCGCTTGAGAACTTGGC
ATAGTTTGTCCACTGGAAAATCTCAAAGCCTTTAACCAAAGGATTCCTGATTTCCACAGTTCTCGTCATC
AGCTCTCTGGTTGCTTTAGCTAATACACCATAAGCATTTTCCCTACTGATGTTCATCATCTGAGCGTATT
GGTTATAAGTGAACGATACCGTCCGTTCTTTCCTTGTAGGGTTTTCAATCGTGGGGTTGAGTAGTGCCAC
ACAGCATAAAATTAGCTTGGTTTCATGCTCCGTTAAGTCATAGCGACTAATCGCTAGTTCATTTGCTTTG
AAAACAACTAATTCAGACATACATCTCAATTGGTCTAGGTGATTTTAATCACTATACCAATTGAGATGGG
CTAGTCAATGATAATTACTAGTCCTTTTCCCG
